Addgene plasmid #153253: pDGE655
Purpose: (Empty Backbone) M1 shuttle vector containing the Solanum lycopersicum U6 promoter for preparation of single guide RNA transcriptional units by cloning of hybridized oligonucleotides.
Depositing lab: Johannes Stuttmann. Depositing organization: Martin-Luther-Universitaet Halle-Wittenberg. Publication: Highly efficient multiplex editing: One-shot generation of 8x Nicotiana benthamiana and 12x Arabidopsis mutants. Stuttmann J, Barthel K, Martin P, Ordon J, Erickson JL, Herr R, Ferik F, Kretschmer C, Berner T, Keilwagen J, Marillonnet S, Bonas U. Plant J. 2021 Feb 12. doi: 10.1111/tpj.15197. PubMed 33577114.
Backbone
  Vector backbone: pUC57-BsaI
  Backbone size (bp): 2700
  Vector type: CRISPR
  Selectable markers: ccdB
Growth in bacteria
  Bacterial resistance: Chloramphenicol and Ampicillin, 25 & 100 μg/mL
  Growth temperature: 37°C
  Growth strain: ccdB Survival
  Copy number: High Copy
Gene/Insert
  Gene/Insert name: None
Terms and licenses: Academic/Nonprofit Terms; Industry Terms: Not Available to Industry
Depositor comments: Please visit https://www.biorxiv.org/content/10.1101/2020.03.31.018671v2 for bioRxiv preprint.
How to cite: pDGE655 was a gift from Johannes Stuttmann (Addgene plasmid # 153253 ; http://n2t.net/addgene:153253 ; RRID:Addgene_153253)
