[The description below was written by a language model from this plasmid's Addgene catalogue record and pLannotate feature annotations shown in this document.]
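Description:
pDGE655 is an empty CRISPR shuttle vector built on the high-copy pUC57-BsaI backbone and used in E. coli as an intermediate for assembling single guide RNA transcriptional units for plant genome editing. The catalogue entry designates it an "M1" shuttle vector carrying the Solanum lycopersicum (tomato) U6 promoter. U6 promoters recruit RNA polymerase III, which makes them a standard choice for driving short guide RNAs. The automated annotation of the 4,459 nt sequence does not pick up this promoter as a feature. It presumably lies in the unannotated stretch upstream of the cloning cassette, but the feature table does not confirm its position.

The plasmid replicates from a ColE1/pUC-type origin and carries an ampicillin resistance gene (bla) with its own promoter. Remnants of the lac region (a lacI fragment, CAP site, lac promoter and operator, and lacZα fragments) and fragments of bom and rop are backbone leftovers. The working part is a placeholder cassette made up of a chloramphenicol acetyltransferase gene with its cat promoter, a ccdA fragment and an intact ccdB toxin gene. It is followed directly by a fragment of the Streptococcus pyogenes tracrRNA, which represents the sgRNA scaffold.

Hybridized oligonucleotides encoding the guide sequence are cloned in place of the CmR/ccdB cassette, putting the spacer between the U6 promoter and the scaffold to complete the sgRNA unit. Because ccdB kills standard E. coli strains, uncut parental plasmid is counter-selected, and the empty vector has to be maintained in a ccdB-tolerant strain under dual chloramphenicol and ampicillin selection. The associated publication concerns multiplex editing in Nicotiana benthamiana and Arabidopsis, which suggests the finished units are combined into multi-guide constructs.
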