Features (pLannotate 1.2.2; 16 found; start..end, strand, type, name):
     96..200     +  promoter       AmpR promoter: bla
    201..1061    +  CDS            AmpR: β-lactamase; bla; confers resistance to ampicillin, carbenicillin, and related antibiotics
   1232..1820    +  rep_origin     ori: high-copy-number ColE1/pMB1/pBR322/pUC origin of replication
   2003..2095    +  CDS            lacI (fragment): lac repressor; lacI; The lac repressor binds to the lac operator to inhibit transcription in E. coli. This inhibition can be relieved by adding lactose or isopropyl-β-D-thiogalactopyranoside (IPTG).
   2108..2129    +  protein_bind   CAP binding site: CAP binding activates transcription in the presence of cAMP. E. coli catabolite activator protein
   2144..2174    +  promoter       lac promoter: promoter for the E. coli lac operon
   2182..2198    +  protein_bind   lac operator: The lac repressor binds to the lac operator to inhibit transcription in E. coli. This inhibition can be relieved by adding lactose or isopropyl-β-D-thiogalactopyranoside (IPTG). lac repressor encoded by lacI
   2292..2308    -  CDS            lacZα (fragment): LacZα fragment of β-galactosidase; lacZ fragment
   2473..2575    +  promoter       cat promoter: promoter of the E. coli cat gene encoding chloramphenicol acetyltransferase
   2576..3234    +  CDS            CmR: chloramphenicol acetyltransferase; cat; confers resistance to chloramphenicol
   3416..3574    +  CDS            ccdA (fragment): CCDA_ECO57 - Also known as H, letA. Experimental evidence at protein level: Swiss-Prot protein existence level 1. Antitoxin component of a type II toxin-antitoxin (TA) system which inhibits the post-segregational killing (PSK) of plasmid-free cells, also referred to as a plasmid addiction system. Binds to and blocks the activity of CcdB; will also remove bound CcdB protein from the CcdB-GyrA complex by forming a CcdA-CcdB complex, a process termed rejuvenation. Functions as a transcriptional corepressor for the ccdAB operon, repression also requires CcdB (By similarity). From Escherichia coli
   3579..3881    +  CDS            ccdB: CCDB_ECOLI - Also known as G, letB, letD. Experimental evidence at protein level: Swiss-Prot protein existence level 1. Toxic component of a type II toxin-antitoxin (TA) system, functioning in plasmid maintainence. Responsible for the post- segregational killing (PSK) of plasmid-free cells, also referred to as a plasmid addiction system. Half-life of over 2 hours. Cell killing by CcdB is accompanied by filamentation, defects in chromosome and plasmid segregation, defects in cell division, formation of anucleate cells, decreased DNA synthesis and plasmid loss. Interferes with the activity of DN
   3940..4007    +  misc_RNA       tracrRNA (fragment): trans-activating CRISPR RNA for the Streptococcus pyogenes CRISPR/Cas9 system
   4061..4218    +  CDS            lacZα (fragment): LacZα fragment of β-galactosidase; lacZ fragment
   4224..4323    -  misc_feature   bom (fragment): basis of mobility region from pBR322
   4425..1       -  CDS            rop (fragment) (across the origin): Rop protein, which maintains plasmids at low copy number; rop
>Addgene plasmid #153253 | pDGE655 | addgene full sequence | sequence record 305900 | Addgene NGS Result
GACGAAAGGGCCTCGTGATACGCCTATTTTTATAGGTTAATGTCATGATAATAATGGTTTCTTAGACGTC
AGGTGGCACTTTTCGGGGAAATGTGCGCGGAACCCCTATTTGTTTATTTTTCTAAATACATTCAAATATG
TATCCGCTCATGAGACAATAACCCTGATAAATGCTTCAATAATATTGAAAAAGGAAGAGTATGAGTATTC
AACATTTCCGTGTCGCCCTTATTCCCTTTTTTGCGGCATTTTGCCTTCCTGTTTTTGCTCACCCAGAAAC
GCTGGTGAAAGTAAAAGATGCTGAAGATCAGTTGGGTGCACGAGTGGGTTACATCGAACTGGATCTCAAC
AGCGGTAAGATCCTTGAGAGTTTTCGCCCCGAAGAACGTTTTCCAATGATGAGCACTTTTAAAGTTCTGC
TATGTGGCGCGGTATTATCCCGTATTGACGCCGGGCAAGAGCAACTCGGTCGCCGCATACACTATTCTCA
GAATGACTTGGTTGAGTACTCACCAGTCACAGAAAAGCATCTTACGGATGGCATGACAGTAAGAGAATTA
TGCAGTGCTGCCATAACCATGAGTGATAACACTGCGGCCAACTTACTTCTGACAACGATCGGAGGACCGA
AGGAGCTAACCGCTTTTTTGCACAACATGGGGGATCATGTAACTCGCCTTGATCGTTGGGAACCGGAGCT
GAATGAAGCCATACCAAACGACGAGCGTGACACCACGATGCCTGTAGCAATGGCAACAACGTTGCGCAAA
CTATTAACTGGCGAACTACTTACTCTAGCTTCCCGGCAACAATTAATAGACTGGATGGAGGCGGATAAAG
TTGCAGGACCACTTCTGCGCTCGGCCCTTCCGGCTGGCTGGTTTATTGCTGATAAATCTGGAGCCGGTGA
GCGTGGATCTCGCGGTATCATTGCAGCACTGGGGCCAGATGGTAAGCCCTCCCGTATCGTAGTTATCTAC
ACGACGGGGAGTCAGGCAACTATGGATGAACGAAATAGACAGATCGCTGAGATAGGTGCCTCACTGATTA
AGCATTGGTAACTGTCAGACCAAGTTTACTCATATATACTTTAGATTGATTTAAAACTTCATTTTTAATT
TAAAAGGATCTAGGTGAAGATCCTTTTTGATAATCTCATGACCAAAATCCCTTAACGTGAGTTTTCGTTC
CACTGAGCGTCAGACCCCGTAGAAAAGATCAAAGGATCTTCTTGAGATCCTTTTTTTCTGCGCGTAATCT
GCTGCTTGCAAACAAAAAAACCACCGCTACCAGCGGTGGTTTGTTTGCCGGATCAAGAGCTACCAACTCT
TTTTCCGAAGGTAACTGGCTTCAGCAGAGCGCAGATACCAAATACTGTTCTTCTAGTGTAGCCGTAGTTA
GGCCACCACTTCAAGAACTCTGTAGCACCGCCTACATACCTCGCTCTGCTAATCCTGTTACCAGTGGCTG
CTGCCAGTGGCGATAAGTCGTGTCTTACCGGGTTGGACTCAAGACGATAGTTACCGGATAAGGCGCAGCG
GTCGGGCTGAACGGGGGGTTCGTGCACACAGCCCAGCTTGGAGCGAACGACCTACACCGAACTGAGATAC
CTACAGCGTGAGCTATGAGAAAGCGCCACGCTTCCCGAAGGGAGAAAGGCGGACAGGTATCCGGTAAGCG
GCAGGGTCGGAACAGGAGAGCGCACGAGGGAGCTTCCAGGGGGAAACGCCTGGTATCTTTATAGTCCTGT
CGGGTTTCGCCACCTCTGACTTGAGCGTCGATTTTTGTGATGCTCGTCAGGGGGGCGGAGCCTATGGAAA
AACGCCAGCAACGCGGCCTTTTTACGGTTCCTGGCCTTTTGCTGGCCTTTTGCTCACATGTTCTTTCCTG
CGTTATCCCCTGATTCTGTGGATAACCGTATTACCGCCTTTGAGTGAGCTGATACCGCTCGCCGCAGCCG
AACGACCGAGCGCAGCGAGTCAGTGAGCGAGGAAGCGGAAGAGCGCCCAATACGCAAACCGCCTCTCCCC
GCGCGTTGGCCGATTCATTAATGCAGCTGGCACGACAGGTTTCCCGACTGGAAAGCGGGCAGTGAGCGCA
ACGCAATTAATGTGAGTTAGCTCACTCATTAGGCACCCCAGGCTTTACACTTTATGCTTCCGGCTCGTAT
GTTGTGTGGAATTGTGAGCGGATAACAATTTCACACAGGAAACAGCTATGACCATGATTACGCCAAGCTT
GCATGCAGGCCTCTGCAGTCGACGGGCCCGGGATCCGATTGGTCTCATTGCGTTTTCCCAGTCACGACCA
AGAGAAATAAGAAAAAGGCCGGCCCATTTAGATTGAAGATCCAGGCCCAGGCCCGTAAAAGAAACCCAAC
AAGCAAATTCTCCCTCATCGCTTATACAAAGCTACTTTGCCTCGTTTATATAGCGGAATATGAACATGTA
TGATTGAAGTCTTCTGAGACGTTGATCGGCACGTAAGAGGTTCCAACTTTCACCATAATGAAATAAGATC
ACTACCGGGCGTATTTTTTGAGTTATCGAGATTTTCAGGAGCTAAGGAAGCTAAAATGGAGAAAAAAATC
ACTGGATATACCACCGTTGATATATCCCAATGGCATCGTAAAGAACATTTTGAGGCATTTCAGTCAGTTG
CTCAATGTACCTATAACCAGACCGTTCAGCTGGATATTACGGCCTTTTTAAAGACCGTAAAGAAAAATAA
GCACAAGTTTTATCCGGCCTTTATTCACATTCTTGCCCGCCTGATGAATGCTCATCCGGAATTCCGTATG
GCAATGAAAGACGGTGAGCTGGTGATATGGGATAGTGTTCACCCTTGTTACACCGTTTTCCATGAGCAAA
CTGAAACGTTTTCATCGCTCTGGAGTGAATACCACGACGATTTCCGGCAGTTTCTACACATATATTCGCA
AGATGTGGCGTGTTACGGTGAAAACCTGGCCTATTTCCCTAAAGGGTTTATTGAGAATATGTTTTTCGTC
TCAGCCAATCCCTGGGTGAGTTTCACCAGTTTTGATTTAAACGTGGCCAATATGGACAACTTCTTCGCCC
CCGTTTTCACCATGGGCAAATATTATACGCAAGGCGACAAGGTGCTGATGCCGCTGGCGATTCAGGTTCA
TCATGCCGTTTGTGATGGCTTCCATGTCGGCAGAATGCTTAATGAATTACAACAGTACTGCGATGAGTGG
CAGGGGGGGCGTAAACGCCGCGTGGATCCGGCTTACTAAAAGCCAGATAACAGTATGCGTATTTGCGCGC
TGATTTTTGCGGTATAAGAATATATACTGATATGTATACCCGAAGTATGTCAAAAAGAGGTATGCTATGA
AGCAGCGTATTACAGTGACAGTTGACAGCGACAGCTATCAGTTGCTCAAGGCATATATGATGTCAATATC
TCCGGTCTGGTAAGCACAACCATGCAGAATGAAGCCCGTCGTCTGCGTGCCGAACGCTGGAAAGCGGAAA
ATCAGGAAGGGATGGCTGAGGTCGCCCGGTTTATTGAAATGAACGGCTCTTTTGCTGACGAGAACAGGGG
CTGGTGAAATGCAGTTTAAGGTTTACACCTATAAAAGAGAGAGCCGTTATCGTCTGTTTGTGGATGTACA
GAGTGATATTATTGACACGCCCGGGCGACGGATGGTGATCCCCCTGGCCAGTGCACGTCTGCTGTCAGAT
AAAGTCTCCCGTGAACTTTACCCGGTGGTGCATATCGGGGATGAAAGCTGGCGCATGATGACCACCGATA
TGGCCAGTGTGCCGGTTTCCGTTATCGGGGAAGAAGTGGCTGATCTCAGCCACCGCGAAAATGACATCAA
AAACGCCATTAACCTGATGTTCTGGGGAATATAAATGTCAGGCTCCCTTATACACAGCCAGTCGAAGACT
TGTTTCAGAGCTATGCTGGAAACAGCATAGCAAGTTGAAATAAGGCTAGTCCGTTATCAACTTGAAAAAG
TGGCACCGAGTCGGTGCTTTTTTTTCCCTTGAGACCAAATCTAGATGCATTCGCGAGGTACCGAGCTCGA
ATTCACTGGCCGTCGTTTTACAACGTCGTGACTGGGAAAACCCTGGCGTTACCCAACTTAATCGCCTTGC
AGCACATCCCCCTTTCGCCAGCTGGCGTAATAGCGAAGAGGCCCGCACCGATCGCCCTTCCCAACAGTTG
CGCAGCCTGAATGGCGAATGGCGCCTGATGCGGTATTTTCTCCTTACGCATCTGTGCGGTATTTCACACC
GCATATGGTGCACTCTCAGTACAATCTGCTCTGATGCCGCATAGTTAAGCCAGCCCCGACACCCGCCAAC
ACCCGCTGACGCGCCCTGACGGGCTTGTCTGCTCCCGGCATCCGCTTACAGACAAGCTGTGACCGTCTCC
GGGAGCTGCATGTGTCAGAGGTTTTCACCGTCATCACCGAAACGCGCGA
